Addgene plasmid #33383: dio2_L (OZ569)
Depositing lab: Keith Joung. Depositing organization: Massachusetts General Hospital. Publication: Rapid "open-source" engineering of customized zinc-finger nucleases for highly efficient gene modification. Maeder ML, Thibodeau-Beganny S, Osiak A, Wright DA, Anthony RM, Eichtinger M, Jiang T, Foley JE, Winfrey RJ, Townsend JA, Unger-Wallace E, Sander JD, Muller-Lerch F, Fu F, Pearlberg J, Goebel C, Dassie JP, Pruett-Miller SM, Porteus MH, Sgroi DC, Iafrate AJ, Dobbs D, McCray PB, Cathomen T, Voytas DF, Joung JK. Mol Cell. 2008 Jul 25. 31(2):294-301. 10.1016/j.molcel.2008.06.016 PubMed 18657511.
Backbone
  Vector backbone: MG414
  Backbone size w/o insert (bp): 5493
  Vector type: Zebrafish Targeting
Growth in bacteria
  Bacterial resistance: Kanamycin, 50 μg/mL
  Growth temperature: 37°C
  Growth strain: XL1 Blue
  Growth instructions: Requires a bacterial strain such as XL1 Blue, that expresses the lacIq allele of lac repressor
  Copy number: Low Copy
Gene/Insert
  Gene/Insert name: Zinc finger array targeting dio2 (alt name: dio2)
  Species: D. rerio (zebrafish)
  Insert size (bp): 270
  GenBank ID: ENSDARG00000094857
  Entrez Gene: dio2 (a.k.a. Deio2, cb684)
  Cloning method: Restriction Enzyme; 5′ cloning site XbaI (not destroyed); 3′ cloning site BamHI (not destroyed)
  Sequencing primers: 5′ OK.61 GGGTAGTACGATGACGGAACCTGTC
Terms and licenses: Academic/Nonprofit Terms; Industry Terms: Not Available to Industry
Depositor comments: This plasmid encodes a zinc finger array targeting half of a target sequence in the zebrafish gene dio2. Please note that this plasmid does NOT contain the dio2 sequence. Users must order the complementary plasmid dio2_R (OZ570) [Addgene plasmid 33384] in order to create a zinc finger nuclease (ZFN) pair to introduce targeted mutations into this specific zebrafish gene. Users will also need to clone the zinc finger (ZF) insert of this plasmid into a zinc finger nuclease (ZFN) vector to express a FOKI fusion product. Examples of possible ZFN expression vectors that can be used are: pST1374 (Addgene plasmid 13426), pMLM290/292 (Addgene plasmids 21872 & 21873), pMLM800/802 (Addgene plasmids 27202 & 27203). The difference between pMLM800/802 and pMLM290/292 is the length of the “spacer” sequence in the full ZFN target site. If the spacer is 7 bp, scientists should use pMLM800/802. If the spacer is 5 or 6 bps, scientists should use pMLM290/292. pMLM290/292 is identical to pST1374 except that it harbors two mutations in the FokI nuclease domain (Q486E, I499L; aka the “-“ mutation see Miller et al., Nat. Biotech 2007, PMID 17603475) which confers heterodimeric behavior on these domains This zinc finger array was tested for binding activity to the sequence 5'-GGAGCAGCT-3' in a bacterial two hybrid assay, and resulted in 7.90 fold activation. However, this array has not yet been tested for activity as a zinc finger nuclease (i.e. for its ability to induce mutations at the intended locus). Scientists using this zinc finger array in a publication should notify and acknowledge NIH grant number R01 GM088040 in the publication. Other Articles: "Oligomerized pool engineering (OPEN): an 'open-source' protocol for making customized zinc-finger arrays." Maeder ML et al. (Nat Protoc. 2009 Sept 17. 4(10):1471-1501. Pubmed ID: 19798082) "Targeted mutagenesis in zebrafish using customized zinc-finger nucleases." Foley JE et al. (Nat Protoc. 2009 Dec 3. 4(12):1855-1867. Pubmed ID: 20010934)
How to cite: dio2_L (OZ569) was a gift from Keith Joung (Addgene plasmid # 33383 ; http://n2t.net/addgene:33383 ; RRID:Addgene_33383)
