[The description below was written by a language model from this plasmid's Addgene catalogue record.]
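Description:
dio2_L (OZ569) is a low-copy bacterial plasmid built on the MG414 backbone (about 5.5 kb without insert) and selected with kanamycin. It carries a roughly 270 bp insert encoding an engineered zinc finger array, cloned between XbaI and BamHI sites that both remain intact. The record notes that it must be maintained in a host expressing the lacIq allele of the lac repressor, which suggests that the array is under lac-regulated control. However, the promoter, origin of replication and any fusion partners are not stated. The array came from the OPEN (oligomerized pool engineering) selection platform. It recognises one "left" half-site of a nuclease target within the zebrafish gene dio2. The plasmid does not contain any dio2 sequence itself.

The construct serves as a source of the DNA-binding module rather than as a finished genome-editing reagent. To make a functional zinc finger nuclease, the array is excised through the retained XbaI and BamHI sites and subcloned into a separate expression vector that supplies the FokI cleavage domain. The choice of vector depends on the spacer length between the two half-sites: one set of heterodimeric FokI vectors suits 5 or 6 bp spacers and another suits 7 bp spacers. The array must be paired with the complementary right-hand array, dio2_R (OZ570), so that the two FokI domains dimerise across the target and introduce a double-strand break, yielding targeted mutations in zebrafish. In a bacterial two-hybrid assay the array gave 7.9-fold activation on its nine-base-pair target site. It had not been tested for nuclease activity at the endogenous locus at the time of deposit.
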