>Addgene plasmid #33383 | dio2_L (OZ569) | depositor partial sequence | sequence record 39919 | dio2_L (OZ569) sequence 270 bps
TCTAGACCCGGGGAGCGCCCCTTCCAGTGTCGCATTTGCATGCGGAACTTTTCGACCAAACAGATTTTGG
GTCGTCATACCCGTACTCATACCGGTGAAAAACCGTTTCAGTGTCGGATCTGTATGCGAAATTTCTCCCA
GTCTACCACCTTGAAACGTCATCTACGTACGCACACCGGCGAGAAGCCATTCCAATGCCGAATATGCATG
CGCAACTTCAGTCAGAAACCACATTTGTCTCGTCACCTAAAAACCCACCTGAGGGGATCC
