>Addgene plasmid #33383 | dio2_L (OZ569) | addgene partial sequence | sequence record 41947 | OK_61
ATTGTGCAAAGGCCCTGAGAAAAATCCAAGCTTTGGCGGCCGCTGACTACAAAGACGATGATGACAAATC
TAGACCCGGGGAGCGCCCCTTCCAGTGTCGCATTTGCATGCGGAACTTTTCGACCAAACAGATTTTGGGT
CGTCATACCCGTACTCATACCGGTGAAAAACCGTTTCAGTGTCGGATCTGTATGCGAAATTTCTCCCAGT
CTACCACCTTGAAACGTCATCTACGTACGCACACCGGCGAGAAGCCATTCCAATGCCGAATATGCATGCG
CAACTTCAGTCAGAAACCACATTTGTCTCGTCACCTAAAAACCCACCTGAGGGGATCCTCTGCACAGTAG
TAACTAGAGACTAGAAAAAGGCCGACAAGTCCCGCTCCGCTGAAGATCCTGGCGTAATAGCGAAGAGGCC
CGCACCGATCGCCCTTCCCAACAGTTGCGCAGCCTGAATGGCGAATGGG
[124 nt withheld, positions 470-593]
C
[91 nt withheld, positions 595-685]
A
[49 nt withheld, positions 687-735]
CCTTTGACGTTGGAGTCCACGTTCTTTAATAGTGGACTCT
